>Addgene plasmid #121218 | pUC57-Kan_BR29_00103651 | depositor full sequence | sequence record 231238 | pUC57-Kan_BR29_00103651 sequence 2944 bps
TCGCGCGTTTCGGTGATGACGGTGAAAACCTCTGACACATGCAGCTCCCGGAGACGGTCACAGCTTGTCT
GTAAGCGGATGCCGGGAGCAGACAAGCCCGTCAGGGCGCGTCAGCGGGTGTTGGCGGGTGTCGGGGCTGG
CTTAACTATGCGGCATCAGAGCAGATTGTACTGAGAGTGCACCATATGCGGTGTGAAATACCGCACAGAT
GCGTAAGGAGAAAATACCGCATCAGGCGCCATTCGCCATTCAGGCTGCGCAACTGTTGGGAAGGGCGATC
GGTGCGGGCCTCTTCGCTATTACGCCAGCTGGCGAAAGGGGGATGTGCTGCAAGGCGATTAAGTTGGGTA
ACGCCAGGGTTTTCCCAGTCACGACGTTGTAAAACGACGGCCAGTGAATTGACGCGTATTGGGATGGAAC
TTGGTCTCTAAGCTCAATAACCTCTATTATCTCTAACAGTAGTTTCAGAAACATAAGCACCAACATTTTC
TTCTGGAATACCATGATAATGTTCCAAATGAGCATTAACAGAATCTTTAGATTGTCTAGTAAAATTACAT
TTATCACATCTCCAAGCTTTAGCATGACCATAAGTTGGATAACCTTGATTAGCTCTTGGATATTGAGTAG
TTGGAGCAGATCTAGCTTGAATATTACCTGGTTTAGCACCAGCAGCATCCAAACATTGTGGTGGACAAGC
ACCAGAAGTTGGCAACATTAGAGACCAAGTTCCATCCCAATGGCGCGCCGAGCTTGGCTCGAGCATGGTC
ATAGCTGTTTCCTGTGTGAAATTGTTATCCGCTCACAATTCCACACAACATACGAGCCGGAAGCATAAAG
TGTAAAGCCTGGGGTGCCTAATGAGTGAGCTAACTCACATTAATTGCGTTGCGCTCACTGCCCGCTTTCC
AGTCGGGAAACCTGTCGTGCCAGCTGCATTAATGAATCGGCCAACGCGCGGGGAGAGGCGGTTTGCGTAT
TGGGCGCTCTTCCGCTTCCTCGCTCACTGACTCGCTGCGCTCGGTCGTTCGGCTGCGGCGAGCGGTATCA
GCTCACTCAAAGGCGGTAATACGGTTATCCACAGAATCAGGGGATAACGCAGGAAAGAACATGTGAGCAA
AAGGCCAGCAAAAGGCCAGGAACCGTAAAAAGGCCGCGTTGCTGGCGTTTTTCCATAGGCTCCGCCCCCC
TGACGAGCATCACAAAAATCGACGCTCAAGTCAGAGGTGGCGAAACCCGACAGGACTATAAAGATACCAG
GCGTTTCCCCCTGGAAGCTCCCTCGTGCGCTCTCCTGTTCCGACCCTGCCGCTTACCGGATACCTGTCCG
CCTTTCTCCCTTCGGGAAGCGTGGCGCTTTCTCATAGCTCACGCTGTAGGTATCTCAGTTCGGTGTAGGT
CGTTCGCTCCAAGCTGGGCTGTGTGCACGAACCCCCCGTTCAGCCCGACCGCTGCGCCTTATCCGGTAAC
TATCGTCTTGAGTCCAACCCGGTAAGACACGACTTATCGCCACTGGCAGCAGCCACTGGTAACAGGATTA
GCAGAGCGAGGTATGTAGGCGGTGCTACAGAGTTCTTGAAGTGGTGGCCTAACTACGGCTACACTAGAAG
AACAGTATTTGGTATCTGCGCTCTGCTGAAGCCAGTTACCTTCGGAAAAAGAGTTGGTAGCTCTTGATCC
GGCAAACAAACCACCGCTGGTAGCGGTGGTTTTTTTGTTTGCAAGCAGCAGATTACGCGCAGAAAAAAAG
GATCTCAAGAAGATCCTTTGATCTTTTCTACGGGGTCTGACGCTCAGTGGAACGAAAACTCACGTTAAGG
GATTTTGGTCATGAGATTATCAAAAAGGATCTTCACCTAGATCCTTTTAAATTAAAAATGAAGTTTTAAA
TCAATCTAAAGTATATATGAGTAAACTTGGTCTGACAGTTAGAAAAACTCATCGAGCATCAAATGAAACT
GCAATTTATTCATATCAGGATTATCAATACCATATTTTTGAAAAAGCCGTTTCTGTAATGAAGGAGAAAA
CTCACCGAGGCAGTTCCATAGGATGGCAAGATCCTGGTATCGGTCTGCGATTCCGACTCGTCCAACATCA
ATACAACCTATTAATTTCCCCTCGTCAAAAATAAGGTTATCAAGTGAGAAATCACCATGAGTGACGACTG
AATCCGGTGAGAATGGCAAAAGTTTATGCATTTCTTTCCAGACTTGTTCAACAGGCCAGCCATTACGCTC
GTCATCAAAATCACTCGCATCAACCAAACCGTTATTCATTCGTGATTGCGCCTGAGCGAGACGAAATACG
CGATCGCTGTTAAAAGGACAATTACAAACAGGAATCGAATGCAACCGGCGCAGGAACACTGCCAGCGCAT
CAACAATATTTTCACCTGAATCAGGATATTCTTCTAATACCTGGAATGCTGTTTTCCCAGGGATCGCAGT
GGTGAGTAACCATGCATCATCAGGAGTACGGATAAAATGCTTGATGGTCGGAAGAGGCATAAATTCCGTC
AGCCAGTTTAGTCTGACCATCTCATCTGTAACATCATTGGCAACGCTACCTTTGCCATGTTTCAGAAACA
ACTCTGGCGCATCGGGCTTCCCATACAATCGATAGATTGTCGCACCTGATTGCCCGACATTATCGCGAGC
CCATTTATACCCATATAAATCAGCATCCATGTTGGAATTTAATCGCGGCCTAGAGCAAGACGTTTCCCGT
TGAATATGGCTCATACTCTTCCTTTTTCAATATTATTGAAGCATTTATCAGGGTTATTGTCTCATGAGCG
GATACATATTTGAATGTATTTAGAAAAATAAACAAATAGGGGTTCCGCGCACATTTCCCCGAAAAGTGCC
ACCTGACGTCTAAGAAACCATTATTATCATGACATTAACCTATAAAAATAGGCGTATCACGAGGCCCTTT
CGTC
Features (pLannotate 1.2.2; 10 found; start..end, strand, type, name):
    137..236     +  misc_feature   bom (fragment): basis of mobility region from pBR322
    242..399     -  CDS            lacZα (fragment): LacZα fragment of β-galactosidase; lacZ fragment
    792..808     -  protein_bind   lac operator: The lac repressor binds to the lac operator to inhibit transcription in E. coli. This inhibition can be relieved by adding lactose or isopropyl-β-D-thiogalactopyranoside (IPTG). lac repressor encoded by lacI
    816..846     -  promoter       lac promoter: promoter for the E. coli lac operon
    861..882     -  protein_bind   CAP binding site: CAP binding activates transcription in the presence of cAMP. E. coli catabolite activator protein
    895..987     -  CDS            lacI (fragment): lac repressor; lacI; The lac repressor binds to the lac operator to inhibit transcription in E. coli. This inhibition can be relieved by adding lactose or isopropyl-β-D-thiogalactopyranoside (IPTG).
   1170..1758    -  rep_origin     ori: high-copy-number ColE1/pMB1/pBR322/pUC origin of replication
   1929..2744    -  CDS            KanR: aminoglycoside phosphotransferase; aph(3')-Ia; confers resistance to kanamycin in bacteria or G418 (Geneticin®) in eukaryotes
   2745..2849    -  promoter       AmpR promoter: bla
   2944..35      +  CDS            rop (fragment) (across the origin): Rop protein, which maintains plasmids at low copy number; rop
