[The description below was written by a language model from this plasmid's Addgene catalogue record and pLannotate feature annotations shown in this document.]
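Description:
pUC57-Kan_BR29_00103651 is a small, high-copy E. coli cloning plasmid that serves as a Level 0 module for Golden Gate assembly. It is built on the pUC57-Kan backbone, which replicates from a ColE1/pUC-type origin and is selected with kanamycin through an aph(3')-Ia aminoglycoside phosphotransferase gene, here driven by the bla (AmpR) promoter. The feature table also picks up short remnants typical of pUC-derived backbones (fragments of bom, rop and lacI), which are annotation residues rather than functional parts.

The insert, BR29_00103651, comes from a clone collection of Magnaporthe oryzae effector candidates; the record lists Magnaporthe grisea in its mutation field, which appears to indicate the source organism or lineage rather than a sequence change. It was placed at the EcoRV site within the lacZα region. Consistent with this, the annotation shows the lac promoter, operator and CAP binding site separated from a truncated lacZα fragment by an unannotated stretch of a few hundred bases, which is where the insert presumably lies. The full sequence is about 300 bp longer than the stated empty backbone, implying a short insert. lacZ is listed as the screening marker, reflecting blue/white discrimination of interrupted lacZα, and M13 forward and reverse primer sites flank the insert for sequence verification.

The insert itself is not annotated, and the record does not state which Type IIS enzyme sites or overhangs flank it, nor whether it includes a signal peptide or stop codon. As a Level 0 part, it has no promoter for expression in its own right and is intended to be released and combined with promoters, tags and terminators into higher-level expression constructs, for example to study effector function.
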