Addgene plasmid #121218: pUC57-Kan_BR29_00103651
Purpose: Level 0 Golden-Gate compatible vector
Depositing lab: Sophien Kamoun. Depositing organization: Sainsbury Laboratory, Norwich. Publication: A Clone Resource of Magnaporthe oryzae Effectors That Share Sequence and Structural Similarities Across Host-Specific Lineages. Petit-Houdenot Y, Langner T, Harant A, Win J, Kamoun S. Mol Plant Microbe Interact. 2020 Aug;33(8):1032-1035. doi: 10.1094/MPMI-03-20-0052-A. Epub 2020 Jun 22. PubMed 32460610.
Backbone
  Vector backbone: pUC57-Kan
  Backbone size w/o insert (bp): 2626
  Vector type: Golden Gate
  Selectable markers: lacZ
Growth in bacteria
  Bacterial resistance: Kanamycin, 50 μg/mL
  Growth temperature: 37°C
  Growth strain: DH5alpha
  Copy number: High Copy
Gene/Insert
  Gene/Insert name: BR29_00103651
  Mutation: Magnaporthe grisea
  Cloning method: Restriction Enzyme; 5′ cloning site EcoRV (unknown if destroyed); 3′ cloning site EcoRV (unknown if destroyed)
  Sequencing primers: 5′ M13Fw; 3′ M13Rv
Terms and licenses: Academic/Nonprofit Terms; Industry Terms: Not Available to Industry
How to cite: pUC57-Kan_BR29_00103651 was a gift from Sophien Kamoun (Addgene plasmid # 121218 ; http://n2t.net/addgene:121218 ; RRID:Addgene_121218)
