>Addgene plasmid #121218 | pUC57-Kan_BR29_00103651 | depositor partial sequence | sequence record 230688 | BR29_00103651
TTGGTCTCTAATGTTGCCAACTTCTGGTGCTTGTCCACCACAATGTTTGGATGCTGCTGGTGCTAAACCA
GGTAATATTCAAGCTAGATCTGCTCCAACTACTCAATATCCAAGAGCTAATCAAGGTTATCCAACTTATG
GTCATGCTAAAGCTTGGAGATGTGATAAATGTAATTTTACTAGACAATCTAAAGATTCTGTTAATGCTCA
TTTGGAACATTATCATGGTATTCCAGAAGAAAATGTTGGTGCTTATGTTTCTGAAACTACTGTTAGAGAT
AATAGAGGTTATTGAGCTTAGAGACCAA
