>Addgene plasmid #121218 | pUC57-Kan_BR29_00103651 | depositor partial sequence | sequence record 230689 | empty_vector
TCGCGCGTTTCGGTGATGACGGTGAAAACCTCTGACACATGCAGCTCCCGGAGACGGTCACAGCTTGTCT
GTAAGCGGATGCCGGGAGCAGACAAGCCCGTCAGGGCGCGTCAGCGGGTGTTGGCGGGTGTCGGGGCTGG
CTTAACTATGCGGCATCAGAGCAGATTGTACTGAGAGTGCACCATATGCGGTGTGAAATACCGCACAGAT
GCGTAAGGAGAAAATACCGCATCAGGCGCCATTCGCCATTCAGGCTGCGCAACTGTTGGGAAGGGCGATC
GGTGCGGGCCTCTTCGCTATTACGCCAGCTGGCGAAAGGGGGATGTGCTGCAAGGCGATTAAGTTGGGTA
ACGCCAGGGTTTTCCCAGTCACGACGTTGTAAAACGACGGCCAGTGAATTGACGCGTATTGGGATATCCC
AATGGCGCGCCGAGCTTGGCTCGAGCATGGTCATAGCTGTTTCCTGTGTGAAATTGTTATCCGCTCACAA
TTCCACACAACATACGAGCCGGAAGCATAAAGTGTAAAGCCTGGGGTGCCTAATGAGTGAGCTAACTCAC
ATTAATTGCGTTGCGCTCACTGCCCGCTTTCCAGTCGGGAAACCTGTCGTGCCAGCTGCATTAATGAATC
GGCCAACGCGCGGGGAGAGGCGGTTTGCGTATTGGGCGCTCTTCCGCTTCCTCGCTCACTGACTCGCTGC
GCTCGGTCGTTCGGCTGCGGCGAGCGGTATCAGCTCACTCAAAGGCGGTAATACGGTTATCCACAGAATC
AGGGGATAACGCAGGAAAGAACATGTGAGCAAAAGGCCAGCAAAAGGCCAGGAACCGTAAAAAGGCCGCG
TTGCTGGCGTTTTTCCATAGGCTCCGCCCCCCTGACGAGCATCACAAAAATCGACGCTCAAGTCAGAGGT
GGCGAAACCCGACAGGACTATAAAGATACCAGGCGTTTCCCCCTGGAAGCTCCCTCGTGCGCTCTCCTGT
TCCGACCCTGCCGCTTACCGGATACCTGTCCGCCTTTCTCCCTTCGGGAAGCGTGGCGCTTTCTCATAGC
TCACGCTGTAGGTATCTCAGTTCGGTGTAGGTCGTTCGCTCCAAGCTGGGCTGTGTGCACGAACCCCCCG
TTCAGCCCGACCGCTGCGCCTTATCCGGTAACTATCGTCTTGAGTCCAACCCGGTAAGACACGACTTATC
GCCACTGGCAGCAGCCACTGGTAACAGGATTAGCAGAGCGAGGTATGTAGGCGGTGCTACAGAGTTCTTG
AAGTGGTGGCCTAACTACGGCTACACTAGAAGAACAGTATTTGGTATCTGCGCTCTGCTGAAGCCAGTTA
CCTTCGGAAAAAGAGTTGGTAGCTCTTGATCCGGCAAACAAACCACCGCTGGTAGCGGTGGTTTTTTTGT
TTGCAAGCAGCAGATTACGCGCAGAAAAAAAGGATCTCAAGAAGATCCTTTGATCTTTTCTACGGGGTCT
GACGCTCAGTGGAACGAAAACTCACGTTAAGGGATTTTGGTCATGAGATTATCAAAAAGGATCTTCACCT
AGATCCTTTTAAATTAAAAATGAAGTTTTAAATCAATCTAAAGTATATATGAGTAAACTTGGTCTGACAG
TTAGAAAAACTCATCGAGCATCAAATGAAACTGCAATTTATTCATATCAGGATTATCAATACCATATTTT
TGAAAAAGCCGTTTCTGTAATGAAGGAGAAAACTCACCGAGGCAGTTCCATAGGATGGCAAGATCCTGGT
ATCGGTCTGCGATTCCGACTCGTCCAACATCAATACAACCTATTAATTTCCCCTCGTCAAAAATAAGGTT
ATCAAGTGAGAAATCACCATGAGTGACGACTGAATCCGGTGAGAATGGCAAAAGTTTATGCATTTCTTTC
CAGACTTGTTCAACAGGCCAGCCATTACGCTCGTCATCAAAATCACTCGCATCAACCAAACCGTTATTCA
TTCGTGATTGCGCCTGAGCGAGACGAAATACGCGATCGCTGTTAAAAGGACAATTACAAACAGGAATCGA
ATGCAACCGGCGCAGGAACACTGCCAGCGCATCAACAATATTTTCACCTGAATCAGGATATTCTTCTAAT
ACCTGGAATGCTGTTTTCCCAGGGATCGCAGTGGTGAGTAACCATGCATCATCAGGAGTACGGATAAAAT
GCTTGATGGTCGGAAGAGGCATAAATTCCGTCAGCCAGTTTAGTCTGACCATCTCATCTGTAACATCATT
GGCAACGCTACCTTTGCCATGTTTCAGAAACAACTCTGGCGCATCGGGCTTCCCATACAATCGATAGATT
GTCGCACCTGATTGCCCGACATTATCGCGAGCCCATTTATACCCATATAAATCAGCATCCATGTTGGAAT
TTAATCGCGGCCTAGAGCAAGACGTTTCCCGTTGAATATGGCTCATACTCTTCCTTTTTCAATATTATTG
AAGCATTTATCAGGGTTATTGTCTCATGAGCGGATACATATTTGAATGTATTTAGAAAAATAAACAAATA
GGGGTTCCGCGCACATTTCCCCGAAAAGTGCCACCTGACGTCTAAGAAACCATTATTATCATGACATTAA
CCTATAAAAATAGGCGTATCACGAGGCCCTTTCGTC
