>Addgene plasmid #121218 | pUC57-Kan_BR29_00103651 | addgene partial sequence | sequence record 237750 | M13-F20 5'-TGTAAAACGACGGCCAGT-3'
TTGGTCTCTAAGCTCAATAACCTCTATTATCTCTAACAGTAGTTTCAGAAACATAAGCACCAACATTTTC
TTCTGGAATACCATGATAATGTTCCAAATGAGCATTAACAGAATCTTTAGATTGTCTAGTAAAATTACAT
TTATCACATCTCCAAGCTTTAGCATGACCATAAGTTGGATAACCTTGATTAGCTCTTGGATATTGAGTAG
TTGGAGCAGATCTAGCTTGAATATTACCTGGTTTAGCACCAGCAGCATCCAAACATTGTGGTGGACAAGC
ACCAGAAGTTGGCAACATTAGAGACCAAGTTCCATCCCAATGGCGCGCCGAGCTTGGCTCGAGCATGGTC
ATAGCTGTTTCCTGTGTGAAATTGTTATCCGCTCACAATTCCACACAACATACGAGCCGGAAGCATAAAG
TGTAAAGCCTGGGGTGCCTAATGAGTGAGCTAACTCACATTAATTGCGTTGCGCTCACTGCCCGCTTTCC
AGTCGGGAAACCTGTCGTGCCAGCTGCATTAATGAATCGGCCAACGCGCGGGGAGAGGCGGTTTGCGTAT
TGGGCGCTCTTCCGCTTCCTCGCTCACTGACTCGCTGCGCTCGGTCGTTCGGCTGCGGCGAGCGGTATCA
GCTCACTCAAAGGCGGTAATACGGTTATCCACAGAATCAGGGGATAACGCAGGAAAGAACATGTGAGCAA
AAGGCCAGCAAAAGGCCAGGAACCGTAAAAAGGCCGCGTTGCTGGCGTTTTTCCATAGGCTCCGCCCCCC
TGACGAGCATCACAAAAATCGACGCTCAAGTCAGAGGTGGCGAAACCCGACAGGACTATAAAGATACC
